Addgene plasmid #57339: mEos2-Actin-7
Purpose: Localization: Actin, Excitation: 505 / 569, Emission: 516 / 581
Depositing lab: Michael Davidson. Depositing organization: Florida State University, Tallahassee. Publication: Nanoscale architecture of integrin-based cell adhesions. Kanchanawong P, Shtengel G, Pasapera AM, Ramko EB, Davidson MW, Hess HF, Waterman CM. Nature. 2010 Nov 25;468(7323):580-4. doi: 10.1038/nature09621. PubMed 21107430.
Backbone
  Vector backbone: mEos2
  Backbone size w/o insert (bp): 4750
  Vector type: Mammalian Expression
  Selectable markers: Neomycin (select with G418)
Growth in bacteria
  Bacterial resistance: Kanamycin, 50 μg/mL
  Growth temperature: 37°C
  Growth strain: DH5alpha
  Copy number: High Copy
Gene/Insert
  Gene/Insert name: Actin (alt name: NM_001101.3)
  Species: H. sapiens (human)
  Entrez Gene: ACTB (a.k.a. BKRNS, BNS, BRWS1, CSMH, DDS1, PS1TP5BP1, THC8)
  Promoter: CMV
  Tag / fusion protein: mEos2
  Cloning method: Unknown
  Sequencing primers: 5′ CMV-F; 3′ SV40pA-R
Terms and licenses: Academic/Nonprofit Terms; Industry Terms
Depositor comments: . Excitation = 505 / 569; Emission = 516 / 581
How to cite: mEos2-Actin-7 was a gift from Michael Davidson (Addgene plasmid # 57339 ; http://n2t.net/addgene:57339 ; RRID:Addgene_57339)
