[The description below was written by a language model from this plasmid's Addgene catalogue record.]
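Description:
mEos2-Actin-7 is a mammalian expression plasmid that produces human beta-actin (ACTB) fused to the photoconvertible fluorescent protein mEos2. It is built on an mEos2 vector backbone of about 4.75 kb without the insert. The plasmid is maintained at high copy in E. coli under kanamycin selection. It also carries a neomycin resistance marker, so transfected mammalian cells can be selected with G418 and stable lines can be established. Expression of the fusion is driven by the CMV promoter, a strong constitutive promoter in most mammalian cell types. The listed 3′ sequencing primer points to an SV40 polyadenylation signal downstream of the coding region. The name suggests that mEos2 lies at the N-terminus of actin, joined by a short linker, but the record does not state the tag orientation or linker length, and the cloning method is recorded as unknown. No feature table was supplied, so the origin of replication and other backbone elements cannot be confirmed.

The stated purpose is to label the actin cytoskeleton. The recorded spectra show the two states of mEos2: a green form with excitation and emission near 505 and 516 nm, and a red form near 569 and 581 nm. mEos2 is converted irreversibly from green to red by violet or near-UV light, which allows small subsets of molecules to be switched and imaged one at a time. This property makes the construct well suited to single-molecule localization microscopy such as PALM, and to pulse-chase style tracking of actin pools in live cells. The associated publication, on the nanoscale architecture of integrin-based cell adhesions, fits this super-resolution use.
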