>Addgene plasmid #57339 | mEos2-Actin-7 | depositor partial sequence | sequence record 88474 | insert sequence
TCCGCTAGCGCTACCGGTCGCCACCATGAGTGCGATTAAGCCAGACATGAAGATCAAACTCCGTATGGAA
GGCAACGTAAACGGGCACCACTTTGTGATCGACGGAGATGGTACAGGCAAGCCTTTTGAGGGAAAACAGA
GTATGGATCTTGAAGTCAAAGAGGGCGGACCTCTGCCTTTTGCCTTTGATATCCTGACCACTGCATTCCA
TTACGGCAACAGGGTATTCGCCAAATATCCAGACAACATACAAGACTATTTTAAGCAGTCGTTTCCTAAG
GGGTATTCGTGGGAACGAAGCTTGACTTTCGAAGACGGGGGCATTTGCATTGCCAGAAACGACATAACAA
TGGAAGGGGACACTTTCTATAATAAAGTTCGATTTTATGGTACCAACTTTCCCGCCAATGGTCCAGTTAT
GCAGAAGAAGACGCTGAAATGGGAGCCCTCCACTGAGAAAATGTATGTGCGTGATGGAGTGCTGACGGGT
GATATTCATATGGCTTTGTTGCTTGAAGGAAATGCCCATTACCGATGTGACTTCAGAACTACTTACAAAG
CTAAGGAGAAGGGTGTCAAGTTACCAGGCTACCACTTTGTGGACCACTGCATTGAGATTTTAAGCCATGA
CAAAGATTACAACAAGGTTAAGCTGTATGAGCATGCTGTTGCTCATTCTGGATTGCCTGACAATGCCAGA
CGATCCGGACTCAGATCTCGAGCTATGGATGATGATATCGCCGCGCTCGTCGTCGACAACGGCTCCGGCA
TGTGCAAGGCCGGCTTCGCGGGCGACGATGCCCCCCGGGCCGTCTTCCCCTCCATCGTGGGGCGCCCCAG
GCACCAGGGCGTGATGGTGGGCATGGGTCAGAAGGATTCCTATGTGGGCGACGAGGCCCAGAGCAAGAGA
GGCATCCTCACCCTGAAGTACCCCATCGAGCACGGCATCGTCACCAACTGGGACGACATGGAGAAAATCT
GGCACCACACCTTCTACAATGAGCTGCGTGTGGCTCCCGAGGAGCACCCCGTGCTGCTGACCGAGGCCCC
CCTGAACCCCAAGGCCAACCGCGAGAAGATGACCCAGATCATGTTTGAGACCTTCAACACCCCAGCCATG
TACGTTGCTATCCAGGCTGTGCTATCCCTGTACGCCTCTGGCCGTACCACTGGCATCGTGATGGACTCCG
GTGACGGGGTCACCCACACTGTGCCCATCTACGAGGGGTATGCCCTCCCCCATGCCATCCTGCGTCTGGA
CCTGGCTGGCCGGGACCTGACTGACTACCTCATGAAGATCCTCACCGAGCGCGGCTACAGCTTCACCACC
ACGGCCGAGCGGGAAATCGTGCGTGACATTAAGGAGAAGCTGTGCTACGTCGCCCTGGACTTCGAGCAAG
AGATGGCCACGGCTGCTTCCAGCTCCTCCCTGGAGAAGAGCTACGAGCTGCCTGACGGCCAGGTCATCAC
CATTGGCAATGAGCGGTTCCGCTGCCCTGAGGCACTCTTCCAGCCTTCCTTCCTGGGCATGGAGTCCTGT
GGCATCCACGAAACTACCTTCAACTCCATCATGAAGTGTGACGTGGACATCCGCAAAGACCTGTACGCCA
ACACAGTGCTGTCTGGCGGCACCACCATGTACCCTGGCATTGCCGACAGGATGCAGAAGGAGATCACTGC
CCTGGCACCCAGCACAATGAAGATCAAGATCATTGCTCCTCCTGAGCGCAAGTACTCCGTGTGGATCGGC
GGCTCCATCCTGGCCTCGCTGTCCACCTTCCAGCAGATGTGGATCAGCAAGCAGGAGTATGACGAGTCCG
GCCCCTCCATCGTCCACCGCAAATGCTTCTAGGGATCCACCGGATCTAGATAACTGATCATAATCAGCCA
TACCACATT
