>Addgene plasmid #57339 | mEos2-Actin-7 | addgene partial sequence | sequence record 121918 | AllEos-F 5'-GGAGAAGGGTGTCAAGTTAC-3'
CATTGAGATTTTAAGCCATGACAAAGATTACAACAAGGTTAAGCTGTATGAGCATGCTGTTGCTCATTCT
GGATTGCCTGACAATGCCAGACGATCCGGACTCAGATCTCGAGCTATGGATGATGATATCGCCGCGCTCG
TCGTCGACAACGGCTCCGGCATGTGCAAGGCCGGCTTCGCGGGCGACGATGCCCCCCGGGCCGTCTTCCC
CTCCATCGTGGGGCGCCCCAGGCACCAGGGCGTGATGGTGGGCATGGGTCAGAAGGATTCCTATGTGGGC
GACGAGGCCCAGAGCAAGAGAGGCATCCTCACCCTGAAGTACCCCATCGAGCACGGCATCGTCACCAACT
GGGACGACATGGAGAAAATCTGGCACCACACCTTCTACAATGAGCTGCGTGTGGCTCCCGAGGAGCACCC
CGTGCTGCTGACCGAGGCCCCCCTGAACCCCAAGGCCAACCGCGAGAAGATGACCCAGATCATGTTTGAG
ACCTTCAACACCCCAGCCATGTACGTTGCTATCCAGGCTGTGCTATCCCTGTACGCCTCTGGCCGTACCA
CTGGCATCGTGATGGACTCCGGTGACGGGGTCACCCACACTGTGCCCATCTACGAGGGGTATGCCCTCCC
CCATGCCATCCTGCGTCTGGACCTGGCTGGCCGGGACCTGACTGACTACCTCATGAAGATCCTCACCGAG
CGCGGCTACAGCTTCACCACCACGGCCGAGCGGGAAATCGTGCGTGACAT
